>Addgene plasmid #73587 | hTRAFD1-pCMV14-3xFlag | depositor full sequence | sequence record 140065 | hTRAFD1-pCMV14-3xFlag sequence 8016 bps
CCATTCGCCATTCAGGCTGCGCAACTGTTGGGAAGGGCGATCGGTGCGGGCCTCTTCGCTATTACGCCAG
CTGGCGAAAGGGGGATGTGCTGCAAGGCGATTAAGTTGGGTAACGCCAGGGTTTTCCCAGTCACGACGTT
GTAAAACGACGGCCAGTGCCAAGCTGATCTATACATTGAATCAATATTGGCAATTAGCCATATTAGTCAT
TGGTTATATAGCATAAATCAATATTGGCTATTGGCCATTGCATACGTTGTATCTATATCATAATATGTAC
ATTTATATTGGCTCATGTCCAATATGACCGCCATGTTGACATTGATTATTGACTAGTTATTAATAGTAAT
CAATTACGGGGTCATTAGTTCATAGCCCATATATGGAGTTCCGCGTTACATAACTTACGGTAAATGGCCC
GCCTGGCTGACCGCCCAACGACCCCCGCCCATTGACGTCAATAATGACGTATGTTCCCATAGTAACGCCA
ATAGGGACTTTCCATTGACGTCAATGGGTGGAGTATTTACGGTAAACTGCCCACTTGGCAGTACATCAAG
TGTATCATATGCCAAGTCCGCCCCCTATTGACGTCAATGACGGTAAATGGCCCGCCTGGCATTATGCCCA
GTACATGACCTTACGGGACTTTCCTACTTGGCAGTACATCTACGTATTAGTCATCGCTATTACCATGGTG
ATGCGGTTTTGGCAGTACACCAATGGGCGTGGATAGCGGTTTGACTCACGGGGATTTCCAAGTCTCCACC
CCATTGACGTCAATGGGAGTTTGTTTTGGCACCAAAATCAACGGGACTTTCCAAAATGTCGTAATAACCC
CGCCCCGTTGACGCAAATGGGCGGTAGGCGTGTACGGTGGGAGGTCTATATAAGCAGAGCTCGTTTGTGA
ACCGTCAGAATTAAGCTTGCGGCCGCGATGGCTGAATTTCTAGATGACCAGGAAACTCGACTGTGTGACA
ACTGCAAAAAAGAAATTCCTGTGTTTAACTTTACCATCCATGAGATCCACTGTCAAAGGAACATTGGTAT
GTGTCCTACCTGTAAGGAACCATTTCCCAAATCTGACATGGAGACTCACATGGCTGCAGAACACTGTCAG
GTGACCTGCAAATGTAACAAGAAGTTGGAGAAGAGGCTGTTAAAGAAGCATGAGGAGACTGAGTGCCCTT
TGCGGCTTGCTGTCTGCCAGCACTGTGATTTAGAACTTTCCATTCTCAAACTGAAGGAACATGAAGATTA
TTGTGGTGCCCGGACGGAACTATGTGGCAACTGTGGTCGCAATGTCCTTGTGAAAGATCTGAAGACTCAC
CCTGAAGTTTGTGGGAGAGAGGGGGAGGAAAAGAGAAATGAGGTTGCCATACCTCCTAATGCATATGATG
AATCTTGGGGTCAGGATGGAATCTGGATTGCATCCCAACTCCTCAGACAAATTGAGGCTCTGGACCCACC
CATGAGGCTGCCGCGAAGGCCCCTGAGAGCCTTTGAATCAGATGTTTTCCACAATAGAACTACCAACCAA
AGGAACATTACAGCCCAGGTTTCAATTCAGAATAATCTGTTTGAAGAACAAGAGAGGCAGGAAAGGAATA
GAGGCCAACAGCCCCCCAAAGAGGGTGGTGAAGAGAGTGCAAACTTGGACTTCATGTTGGCCCTAAGTCT
GCAAAATGAAGGCCAAGCCTCCAGTGTGGCAGAGCAGGACTTCTGGAGGGCCGTATGTGAGGCCGACCAG
TCTCATGGCGGTCCCAGGTCTCTCAGTGACATAAAGGGTGCAGCTGACGAGATCATGTTGCCTTGTGAAT
TTTGTGAGGAGCTCTACCCAGAGGAACTGCTGATTGACCATCAGACAAGCTGTAACCCTTCACGTGCCTT
ACCTTCACTCAATACTGGCAGCTCTTCCCCCAGAGGGGTGGAGGAACCTGATGTCATCTTCCAGAACTTC
TTGCAACAGGCTGCAAGTAACCAGTTAGACTCTTTGATGGGCCTGAGCAATTCACACCCTGTGGAGGAGA
GCATCATTATCCCATGTGAATTCTGTGGGGTACAGCTGGAAGAGGAGGTGCTGTTCCATCACCAGGACCA
GTGTGACCAACGCCCAGCCACTGCAACCAACCATGTGACAGAGGGGATTCCTAGACTGGATTCCCAGCCT
CAAGAGACCTCACCAGAGCTGCCCAGGAGGCGTGTCAGACACCAGGGAGACCTGTCTTCTGGTTACCTGG
ATGATACTAAGCAGGAAACAGCTAATGGGCCCACCTCCTGTCTGCCTCCCAGCCGACCCATTAACAATAT
GACAGCTACCTATAACCAGCTATCGAGATCAACATCAGGCCCCAGACCTGGGTGCCAGCCCAGCTCTCCT
TGTGTGCCGAAGCTCAGCAACTCAGACAGCCAGGACATCCAGGGGCGGAATCGAGACAGCCAGAATGGGG
CCATAGCCCCTGGGCACGTTTCAGTGATTCGCCCTCCTCAAAATCTCTACCCAGAAAACATTGTGCCCTC
TTTCTCCCCTGGGCCTTCAGGGAGATACGGAGCTAGTGGTAGGAGTGAAGGTGGCAGGAATTCCCGGGTC
ACCCCTGCAGCTGCCAACTACCGCAGCAGAACTGCAAAGGCAAAGCCTTCCAAGCAACAGGGAGCTGGGG
ATGCAGAAGAGGAAGAGGAGGAGCAAGGATCCCGGGCTGACTACAAAGACCATGACGGTGATTATAAAGA
TCATGACATCGACTACAAGGATGACGATGACAAGTAGTGATCCCGGGTGGCATCCCTGTGACCCCTCCCC
AGTGCCTCTCCTGGCCCTGGAAGTTGCCACTCCAGTGCCCACCAGCCTTGTCCTAATAAAATTAAGTTGC
ATCATTTTGTCTGACTAGGTGTCCTTCTATAATATTATGGGGTGGAGGGGGGTGGTATGGAGCAAGGGGC
AAGTTGGGAAGACAACCTGTAGGGCCTGCGGGGTCTATTGGGAACCAAGCTGGAGTGCAGTGGCACAATC
TTGGCTCACTGCAATCTCCGCCTCCTGGGTTCAAGCGATTCTCCTGCCTCAGCCTCCCGAGTTGTTGGGA
TTCCAGGCATGCATGACCAGGCTCAGCTAATTTTTGTTTTTTTGGTAGAGACGGGGTTTCACCATATTGG
CCAGGCTGGTCTCCAACTCCTAATCTCAGGTGATCTACCCACCTTGGCCTCCCAAATTGCTGGGATTACA
GGCGTGAACCACTGCTCCCTTCCCTGTCCTTCTGATTTTAAAATAACTATACCAGCAGGAGGACGTCCAG
ACACAGCATAGGCTACCTGGCCATGCCCAACCGGTGGGACATTTGAGTTGCTTGCTTGGCACTGTCCTCT
CATGCGTTGGGTCCACTCAGTAGATGCCTGTTGAATTGGGTACGCGGCCAGCTTGGCTGTGGAATGTGTG
TCAGTTAGGGTGTGGAAAGTCCCCAGGCTCCCCAGCAGGCAGAAGTATGCAAAGCATGCATCTCAATTAG
TCAGCAACCAGGTGTGGAAAGTCCCCAGGCTCCCCAGCAGGCAGAAGTATGCAAAGCATGCATCTCAATT
AGTCAGCAACCATAGTCCCGCCCCTAACTCCGCCCATCCCGCCCCTAACTCCGCCCAGTTCCGCCCATTC
TCCGCCCCATGGCTGACTAATTTTTTTTATTTATGCAGAGGCCGAGGCCGCCTCGGCCTCTGAGCTATTC
CAGAAGTAGTGAGGAGGCTTTTTTGGAGGAATTGATCAGCTTGGGATCTGATCAAGAGACAGGATGAGGA
TCGTTTCGCATGATTGAACAAGATGGATTGCACGCAGGTTCTCCGGCCGCTTGGGTGGAGAGGCTATTCG
GCTATGACTGGGCACAACAGACAATCGGCTGCTCTGATGCCGCCGTGTTCCGGCTGTCAGCGCAGGGGCG
CCCGGTTCTTTTTGTCAAGACCGACCTGTCCGGTGCCCTGAATGAACTGCAGGACGAGGCAGCGCGGCTA
TCGTGGCTGGCCACGACGGGCGTTCCTTGCGCAGCTGTGCTCGACGTTGTCACTGAAGCGGGAAGGGACT
GGCTGCTATTGGGCGAAGTGCCGGGGCAGGATCTCCTGTCATCTCACCTTGCTCCTGCCGAGAAAGTATC
CATCATGGCTGATGCAATGCGGCGGCTGCATACGCTTGATCCGGCTACCTGCCCATTCGACCACCAAGCG
AAACATCGCATCGAGCGAGCACGTACTCGGATGGAAGCCGGTCTTGTCGATCAGGATGATCTGGACGAAG
AGCATCAGGGGCTCGCGCCAGCCGAACTGTTCGCCAGGCTCAAGGCGCGCATGCCCGACGGCGAGGATCT
CGTCGTGACCCATGGCGATGCCTGCTTGCCGAATATCATGGTGGAAAATGGCCGCTTTTCTGGATTCATC
GACTGTGGCCGGCTGGGTGTGGCGGACCGCTATCAGGACATAGCGTTGGCTACCCGTGATATTGCTGAAG
AGCTTGGCGGCGAATGGGCTGACCGCTTCCTCGTGCTTTACGGTATCGCCGCTCCCGATTCGCAGCGCAT
CGCCTTCTATCGCCTTCTTGACGAGTTCTTCTGAGCGGGACTCTGGGGTTCGAAATGACCGACCAAGCGA
CGCCCAACCTGCCATCACGAGATTTCGATTCCACCGCCGCCTTCTATGAAAGGTTGGGCTTCGGAATCGT
TTTCCGGGACGCCGGCTGGATGATCCTCCAGCGCGGGGATCTCATGCTGGAGTTCTTCGCCCACCCCGGG
CTCGATCCCCTCGCGAGTTGGTTCAGCTGCTGCCTGAGGCTGGACGACCTCGCGGAGTTCTACCGGCAGT
GCAAATCCGTCGGCATCCAGGAAACCAGCAGCGGCTATCCGCGCATCCATGCCCCCGAACTGCAGGAGTG
GGGAGGCACGATGGCCGCTTTGGTCGACCCGGACGGGACGCTCCTGCGCCTGATACAGAACGAATTGCTT
GCAGGCATCTCATGAGTGTGTCTTCCCGTTTTCCGCCTGAGGTCACTGCGTGGATGGAGCGCTGGCGCCT
GCTGCGCGACGGCGAGCTGCTCACCACCCACTCGCCAAGCTGGAACCGTAAAAAGGCCGCGTTGCTGGCG
TTTTTCCATAGGCTCCGCCGATCATAATCAGCCATACCACATTTGTAGAGGTTTTACTTGCTTTAAAAAA
CCTCCCACACCTCCCCCTGAACCTGAAACATAAAATGAATGCAATTGTTGTTGTTAACTTGTTTATTGCA
GCTTATAATGGTTACAAATAAAGCAATAGCATCACAAATTTCACAAATAAAGCATTTTTTTCACTGCATT
CTAGTTGTGGTTTGTCCAAACTCATCAATGTATCTTATCATGTCTGGATCAATTCCCTATAGTGAGTCGT
ATTAAATTCGTAATCATGTCATAGCTGTTTCCTGTGTGAAATTGTTATCCGCTCACAATTCCACACAACA
TACGAGCCGGAAGCATAAAGTGTAAAGCCTGGGGTGCCTAATGAGTGAGCTAACTCACATTAATTGCGTT
GCGCTCACTGCCCGCTTTCCAGTCGGGAAACCTGTCGTGCCAGCTGCATTAATGAATCGGCCAACGCGCG
GGGAGAGGCGGTTTGCGTATTGGGCGCTCTTCCGCTTCCTCGCTCACTGACTCGCTGCGCTCGGTCGTTC
GGCTGCGGCGAGCGGTATCAGCTCACTCAAAGGCGGTAATACGGTTATCCACAGAATCAGGGGATAACGC
AGGAAAGAACATGTGAGCAAAAGGCCAGCAAAAGGCCAGGAACCGTAAAAAGGCCGCGTTGCTGGCGTTT
TTCCATAGGCTCCGCCCCCCTGACGAGCATCACAAAAATCGACGCTCAAGTCAGAGGTGGCGAAACCCGA
CAGGACTATAAAGATACCAGGCGTTTCCCCCTGGAAGCTCCCTCGTGCGCTCTCCTGTTCCGACCCTGCC
GCTTACCGGATACCTGTCCGCCTTTCTCCCTTCGGGAAGCGTGGCGCTTTCTCATAGCTCACGCTGTAGG
TATCTCAGTTCGGTGTAGGTCGTTCGCTCCAAGCTGGGCTGTGTGCACGAACCCCCCGTTCAGCCCGACC
GCTGCGCCTTATCCGGTAACTATCGTCTTGAGTCCAACCCGGTAAGACACGACTTATCGCCACTGGCAGC
AGCCACTGGTAACAGGATTAGCAGAGCGAGGTATGTAGGCGGTGCTACAGAGTTCTTGAAGTGGTGGCCT
AACTACGGCTACACTAGAAGAACAGTATTTGGTATCTGCGCTCTGCTGAAGCCAGTTACCTTCGGAAAAA
GAGTTGGTAGCTCTTGATCCGGCAAACAAACCACCGCTGGTAGCGGTGGTTTTTTTGTTTGCAAGCAGCA
GATTACGCGCAGAAAAAAAGGATCTCAAGAAGATCCTTTGATCTTTTCTACGGGGTCTGACGCTCAGTGG
AACGAAAACTCACGTTAAGGGATTTTGGTCATGAGATTATCAAAAAGGATCTTCACCTAGATCCTTTTAA
ATTAAAAATGAAGTTTTAAATCAATCTAAAGTATATATGAGTAAACTTGGTCTGACAGTTACCAATGCTT
AATCAGTGAGGCACCTATCTCAGCGATCTGTCTATTTCGTTCATCCATAGTTGCCTGACTCCCCGTCGTG
TAGATAACTACGATACGGGAGGGCTTACCATCTGGCCCCAGTGCTGCAATGATACCGCGAGACCCACGCT
CACCGGCTCCAGATTTATCAGCAATAAACCAGCCAGCCGGAAGGGCCGAGCGCAGAAGTGGTCCTGCAAC
TTTATCCGCCTCCATCCAGTCTATTAATTGTTGCCGGGAAGCTAGAGTAAGTAGTTCGCCAGTTAATAGT
TTGCGCAACGTTGTTGCCATTGCTACAGGCATCGTGGTGTCACGCTCGTCGTTTGGTATGGCTTCATTCA
GCTCCGGTTCCCAACGATCAAGGCGAGTTACATGATCCCCCATGTTGTGCAAAAAAGCGGTTAGCTCCTT
CGGTCCTCCGATCGTTGTCAGAAGTAAGTTGGCCGCAGTGTTATCACTCATGGTTATGGCAGCACTGCAT
AATTCTCTTACTGTCATGCCATCCGTAAGATGCTTTTCTGTGACTGGTGAGTACTCAACCAAGTCATTCT
GAGAATAGTGTATGCGGCGACCGAGTTGCTCTTGCCCGGCGTCAATACGGGATAATACCGCGCCACATAG
CAGAACTTTAAAAGTGCTCATCATTGGAAAACGTTCTTCGGGGCGAAAACTCTCAAGGATCTTACCGCTG
TTGAGATCCAGTTCGATGTAACCCACTCGTGCACCCAACTGATCTTCAGCATCTTTTACTTTCACCAGCG
TTTCTGGGTGAGCAAAAACAGGAAGGCAAAATGCCGCAAAAAAGGGAATAAGGGCGACACGGAAATGTTG
AATACTCATACTCTTCCTTTTTCAATATTATTGAAGCATTTATCAGGGTTATTGTCTCATGAGCGGATAC
ATATTTGAATGTATTTAGAAAAATAAACAAATAGGGGTTCCGCGCACATTTCCCCGAAAAGTGCCACCTG
[124 nt withheld, positions 7561-7684]
C
[91 nt withheld, positions 7686-7776]
A
[49 nt withheld, positions 7778-7826]
CCTTTGACGTTGGAGTCCACGTTCTTT
[37 nt withheld, positions 7854-7890]
ACCCTATCTCGGTCTATTCTTTTGATTTATAAGGGATTTTGCCGATTTCGGCCTATTGGTTAAAAAATGA
GCTGATTTAACAAAAATTTAACGCGAATTTTAACAAAATATTAACGCTTACAATTT
Features (pLannotate 1.2.2; 22 found; start..end, strand, type, name):
      4..158     -  CDS            lacZα (fragment): LacZα fragment of β-galactosidase; lacZ fragment
    318..697     +  enhancer       CMV enhancer: human cytomegalovirus immediate early enhancer
    699..898     +  promoter       CMV promoter: human cytomegalovirus (CMV) immediate early promoter
    938..2668    +  CDS            TRAFD1: TRAD1_HUMAN - Also known as FLN29. Experimental evidence at protein level: Swiss-Prot protein existence level 1. Negative feedback regulator that controls excessive innate immune responses. Regulates both Toll-like receptor 4 (TLR4) and DDX58/RIG1-like helicases (RLH) pathways. May inhibit the LTR pathway by direct interaction with TRAF6 and attenuation of NF-kappa-B activation. May negatively regulate the RLH pathway downstream from MAVS and upstream of NF-kappa-B and IRF3 (By similarity). From Homo sapiens (Human).
   2699..2764    +  CDS            3xFLAG: three tandem FLAG® epitope tags, followed by an enterokinase cleavage site
   2775..3397    +  polyA_signal   hGH poly(A) signal: human growth hormone polyadenylation signal
   3439..3736    +  promoter       SV40 promoter: SV40 enhancer and early promoter
   3790..4581    +  CDS            neo: KKA2_KLEPN - Also known as kan, nptII. Experimental evidence at protein level: Swiss-Prot protein existence level 1. Resistance to kanamycin, neomycin, paromomycin, ribostamycin, butirosin and gentamicin B. From Klebsiella pneumoniae.
   4605..4982    +  CDS            ble: BLE_KLEPN - Experimental evidence at protein level: Swiss-Prot protein existence level 1. Binding protein with a strong affinity to the bleomycin family of antibiotics. Binds to CL990; an antimitotic-antibiotic compound. From Klebsiella pneumoniae.
   5024..5083    +  CDS            str (fragment): STR_KLEPN - Protein inferred from homology: Swiss-Prot protein existence level 3. The aminoglycoside phosphotransferases achieve inactivation of their antibiotic substrates by phosphorylation. From Klebsiella pneumoniae.
   5106..5129    -  rep_origin     CloDF13 ori (fragment): Plasmids containing the CloDF13 (CDF) origin of replication can be propagated in E. coli cells that contain additional plasmids with compatible origins.
   5130..5213    +  CDS            large T antigen (fragment): large T antigen from SV40 (simian virus 40)
   5236..5370    +  polyA_signal   SV40 poly(A) signal: SV40 polyadenylation signal
   5376..5394    -  promoter       T7 promoter: promoter for bacteriophage T7 RNA polymerase
   5432..5448    -  protein_bind   lac operator: The lac repressor binds to the lac operator to inhibit transcription in E. coli. This inhibition can be relieved by adding lactose or isopropyl-β-D-thiogalactopyranoside (IPTG). lac repressor encoded by lacI
   5456..5486    -  promoter       lac promoter: promoter for the E. coli lac operon
   5501..5522    -  protein_bind   CAP binding site: CAP binding activates transcription in the presence of cAMP. E. coli catabolite activator protein
   5535..5627    -  CDS            lacI (fragment): lac repressor; lacI; The lac repressor binds to the lac operator to inhibit transcription in E. coli. This inhibition can be relieved by adding lactose or isopropyl-β-D-thiogalactopyranoside (IPTG).
   5810..6398    -  rep_origin     ori: high-copy-number ColE1/pMB1/pBR322/pUC origin of replication
   6569..7429    -  CDS            AmpR: β-lactamase; bla; confers resistance to ampicillin, carbenicillin, and related antibiotics
   7430..7534    -  promoter       AmpR promoter: bla
   7561..7989    +  rep_origin     f1 ori (sequence partly withheld): f1 bacteriophage origin of replication; arrow indicates direction of (+) strand synthesis
