[The description below was written by a language model from this plasmid's Addgene catalogue record and pLannotate feature annotations shown in this document.]
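Description:
hTRAFD1-pCMV14-3xFlag is a mammalian expression plasmid of about 8 kb built on the commercial pCMV-14-3xFlag backbone, designed to express human TRAFD1 (also called FLN29) with a C-terminal 3xFLAG epitope. It is propagated in E. coli as a high-copy plasmid through a ColE1/pUC-type origin and selected with ampicillin via the β-lactamase gene. An f1 origin is also present, along with small lac-derived remnants (lacZα fragment, lac promoter/operator) and a T7 promoter that belong to the backbone rather than the expression design.

The payload is driven by the human cytomegalovirus immediate-early enhancer and promoter, followed by the TRAFD1 coding sequence, the 3xFLAG tag and the human growth hormone polyadenylation signal. According to the record, this construct was derived from an earlier TRAFD1 plasmid in which a stop codon lay between the gene and the tag. That stop codon was removed so translation reads through into the 3xFLAG sequence, which has no start codon of its own and is therefore made only as a fusion. A second cassette places a neomycin phosphotransferase gene under the SV40 enhancer/early promoter with an SV40 polyadenylation signal, which would normally permit G418 selection of transfected mammalian cells, although the catalogue entry does not mention this use. The adjacent ble and str fragment annotations appear to be Tn5-derived sequence carried along with neo.

TRAFD1 is annotated as a negative feedback regulator of innate immune signalling. The stated purpose of the tagged protein is expression in mammalian cells and pull-down with anti-FLAG beads, and the associated work concerns its interaction with Plekhm1 and its role in osteoclast acidification and resorption.
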