Addgene plasmid #73587: hTRAFD1-pCMV14-3xFlag
Purpose: Express human TRAFD1 (FLN29) in mammalian cells
Depositing lab: Paul Odgren. Depositing organization: University of Massachusetts, Worcester. Publication: TRAFD1 (FLN29) Interacts with Plekhm1 and Regulates Osteoclast Acidification and Resorption. Witwicka H, Jia H, Kutikov A, Reyes-Gutierrez P, Li X, Odgren PR. PLoS One. 2015 May 19;10(5):e0127537. doi: 10.1371/journal.pone.0127537. eCollection 2015. PubMed 25992615.
Backbone
  Vector backbone: pCMV-14-3xFlag
  Backbone manufacturer: Sigma Aldrich
  Backbone size w/o insert (bp): 6270
  Total vector size (bp): 8019
  Vector type: Mammalian Expression
Growth in bacteria
  Bacterial resistance: Ampicillin, 100 μg/mL
  Growth temperature: 37°C
  Growth strain: DH5alpha
  Copy number: High Copy
Gene/Insert
  Gene/Insert name: TRAFD1 (alt name: FLN29)
  Species: H. sapiens (human)
  Insert size (bp): 1749
  Mutation: The original vector hTRAFD1-mCMV14-Flag was a gift from Dr. Akihiko Yoshimura, Keio University, Tokyo, Japan. We removed the stop codon from TRAFD1 (prior to Flag tag) so we could pull down Trafd1 using Flag beads. Flag doesn't have start codon
  Entrez Gene: TRAFD1 (a.k.a. FLN29)
  Tag / fusion protein: 3xFlag (C terminal on insert)
  Cloning method: Unknown
  Sequencing primers: 5′ CMV fwd primer
Terms and licenses: Academic/Nonprofit Terms; Industry Terms: Not Available to Industry
How to cite: hTRAFD1-pCMV14-3xFlag was a gift from Paul Odgren (Addgene plasmid # 73587 ; http://n2t.net/addgene:73587 ; RRID:Addgene_73587)
