>Addgene plasmid #73587 | hTRAFD1-pCMV14-3xFlag | addgene partial sequence | sequence record 140062 | CMV-F 5'-CGCAAATGGGCGGTAGGCGTG-3'
CGTTTAGTGAACCGTCAGAATTAAGCTTGCGGCCGCGATGGCTGAATTTCTAGATGACCAGGAAACTCGA
CTGTGTGACAACTGCAAAAAAGAAATTCCTGTGTTTAACTTTACCATCCATGAGATCCACTGTCAAAGGA
ACATTGGTATGTGTCCTACCTGTAAGGAACCATTTCCCAAATCTGACATGGAGACTCACATGGCTGCAGA
ACACTGTCAGGTGACCTGCAAATGTAACAAGAAGTTGGAGAAGAGGCTGTTAAAGAAGCATGAGGAGACT
GAGTGCCCTTTGCGGCTTGCTGTCTGCCAGCACTGTGATTTAGAACTTTCCATTCTCAAACTGAAGGAAC
ATGAAGATTATTGTGGTGCCCGGACGGAACTATGTGGCAACTGTGGTCGCAATGTCCTTGTGAAAGATCT
GAAGACTCACCCTGAAGTTTGTGGGAGAGAGGGGGAGGAAAAGAGAAATGAGGTTGCCATACCTCCTAAT
GCATATGATGAATCTTGGGGTCAGGATGGAATCTGGATTGCATCCCAACTCCTCAGACAAATTGAGGCTC
TGGACCCACCCATGAGGCTGCCGCGAAGGCCCCTGAGAGCCTTTGAATCAGATGTTTTCCACAATAGAAC
TACCAACCAAAGGAACATTACAGCCCAGGTTTCAATTCAGAATAATCTGTTTGAAGAACAAGAGAGGCAG
GAAAGGAATAGAGGCCAACAGCCCCCCAAAGAGGGTGGTGAAGAGAGTGCAAACTTGGACTTCATGTTGG
CCCTAAGTCTGCAAAATGAAGGCCAAGCCTCCAGTGTGGC
