>Addgene plasmid #73587 | hTRAFD1-pCMV14-3xFlag | addgene partial sequence | sequence record 140064 | pNUT-R 5'-GTGGCAACTTCCAGGGCC-3'
CACCCGGGATCACTACTTGTCATCGTCATCCTTGTAGTCGATGTCATGATCTTTATAATCACCGTCATGG
TCTTTGTAGTCAGCCCGGGATCCTTGCTCCTCCTCTTCCTCTTCTGCATCCCCAGCTCCCTGTTGCTTGG
AAGGCTTTGCCTTTGCAGTTCTGCTGCGGTAGTTGGCAGCTGCAGGGGTGACCCGGGAATTCCTGCCACC
TTCACTCCTACCACTAGCTCCGTATCTCCCTGAAGGCCCAGGGGAGAAAGAGGGCACAATGTTTTCTGGG
TAGAGATTTTGAGGAGGGCGAATCACTGAAACGTGCCCAGGGGCTATGGCCCCATTCTGGCTGTCTCGAT
TCCGCCCCTGGATGTCCTGGCTGTCTGAGTTGCTGAGCTTCGGCACACAAGGAGAGCTGGGCTGGCACCC
AGGTCTGGGGCCTGATGTTGATCTCGATAGCTGGTTATAGGTAGCTGTCATATTGTTAATGGGTCGGCTG
GGAGGCAGACAGGAGGTGGGCCCATTAGCTGTTTCCTGCTTAGTATCATCCAGGTAACCAGAAGACAGGT
CTCCCTGGTGTCTGACACGCCTCCTGGGCAGCTCTGGTGAGGTCTCTTGAGGCTGGGAATCCAGTCTAGG
AATCCCCTCTGTCACATGGTTGGTTGCAGTGGCTGGGCGTTGGTCACACTGGTCCTGGTGATGGAACAGC
ACCTCCTCTTCCAGCTGTACCCCACAGAATTCACATGGGATAATGATGCTCTCCTCCACAGGGTGTGAAT
TGCTCAGGCCCATCAAAGAGTCTAACTGGTTACTTGCAGCCTGTTGCAAGAAGTTCTGGAAGATGACATC
AGGTTCCTCCACCCCTCTGGGGGAAGAGCTGCCAGTATTGAGTGAAGGTAAGGCACGTGAAGGGT
